Addgene plasmid #91787: pRRlsinPGK_BFP2_WPRE
Purpose: Constitutive expression of mTagBFP2 using PGK promoter in a lentiviral backbone.
Depositing lab: Beverly Torok-Storb. Depositing organization: Fred Hutchinson Cancer Center.
Backbone
  Vector backbone: pRRL
  Backbone manufacturer: Trono lab
  Backbone size w/o insert (bp): 7409
  Vector type: Mammalian Expression, Lentiviral
Growth in bacteria
  Bacterial resistance: Ampicillin, 100 μg/mL
  Growth temperature: 37°C
  Growth strain: NEB Stable
  Copy number: High Copy
Gene/Insert
  Gene/Insert name: mTagBFP2
Resource information
  A portion of this plasmid was derived from a plasmid made by: Addgene Plasmid #12252 replacing GFP with the mTagBFP2 sequence from Addgene Plasmid #55291.
Terms and licenses: Academic/Nonprofit Terms; Industry Terms: Not Available to Industry
How to cite: pRRlsinPGK_BFP2_WPRE was a gift from Beverly Torok-Storb (Addgene plasmid # 91787 ; http://n2t.net/addgene:91787 ; RRID:Addgene_91787)
