[The description below was written by a language model from this plasmid's Addgene catalogue record and the feature table of its GenBank file.]
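Description:
pRRlsinPGK_BFP2_WPRE is a self-inactivating, HIV-1-based lentiviral transfer vector built on the pRRL backbone for constitutive expression of the blue fluorescent protein mTagBFP2 in mammalian cells. According to the record, it was made from an existing pRRL PGK-GFP vector by replacing GFP with the mTagBFP2 coding sequence. The 7.4 kb circular plasmid is propagated in E. coli through a high-copy ColE1/pUC-type origin with ampicillin selection (bla). It also carries an f1 origin, an SV40 origin, and flanking T7, T3 and lac promoter remnants from the cloning backbone.

The viral genome is transcribed from a chimeric 5' end in which the RSV enhancer/promoter drives a truncated 5' LTR. This arrangement is typical of third-generation designs, where genomic RNA production does not depend on Tat. Downstream lie the Psi packaging signal, the Rev response element for Rev-dependent nuclear export of the unspliced genomic RNA, and the cPPT/CTS, which generally improves transduction. The internal cassette consists of the human PGK promoter, a Kozak consensus and mammalian codon-optimised mTagBFP2, followed by the WPRE to enhance transcript stability and expression. The genome ends in a U3-deleted 3' LTR, so the integrated provirus lacks LTR promoter activity and expression relies on PGK. An SV40 poly(A) signal follows the LTR. The annotated gp41 peptide and Factor Xa site are probably incidental matches within the env-derived and WPRE sequences rather than functional parts.

The vector has no mammalian selection marker, so transduced cells are identified by blue fluorescence. Typical uses are stable marking, tracking or sorting of cells after virus is produced with separate packaging and envelope plasmids.
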