LOCUS       Exported 7425 bp ds-DNA circular SYN 12-MAY-2021
DEFINITION  Constitutive expression of mTagBFP2 using PGK promoter in a
            lentiviral backbone..
ACCESSION   .
VERSION     .
KEYWORDS    pRRlsinPGK_BFP2_WPRE
SOURCE      synthetic DNA construct
  ORGANISM  synthetic DNA construct
REFERENCE   1 (bases 1 to 7425)
  TITLE     Torok-Storb lab lentiviral fluorescent protein
  JOURNAL   Unpublished
REFERENCE   2 (bases 1 to 7425)
  AUTHORS   .
  TITLE     Direct Submission
  JOURNAL   Exported May 12, 2021 from SnapGene Server 1.1.58
            http://www.snapgene.com
FEATURES             Location/Qualifiers
     source          1..7425
                     /organism="synthetic DNA construct"
                     /mol_type="other DNA"
     primer_bind     complement(16..33)
                     /label=L4440
                     /note="L4440 vector, forward primer"
     rep_origin      complement(187..775)
                     /direction=LEFT
                     /label=ori
                     /note="high-copy-number ColE1/pMB1/pBR322/pUC origin of
                     replication"
     primer_bind     complement(267..286)
                     /label=pBR322ori-F
                     /note="pBR322 origin, forward primer"
     CDS             complement(946..1806)
                     /codon_start=1
                     /gene="bla"
                     /product="beta-lactamase"
                     /label=AmpR
                     /note="confers resistance to ampicillin, carbenicillin, and
                     related antibiotics"
                     /translation="MSIQHFRVALIPFFAAFCLPVFAHPETLVKVKDAEDQLGARVGYI
                     ELDLNSGKILESFRPEERFPMMSTFKVLLCGAVLSRIDAGQEQLGRRIHYSQNDLVEYS
                     PVTEKHLTDGMTVRELCSAAITMSDNTAANLLLTTIGGPKELTAFLHNMGDHVTRLDRW
                     EPELNEAIPNDERDTTMPVAMATTLRKLLTGELLTLASRQQLIDWMEADKVAGPLLRSA
                     LPAGWFIADKSGAGERGSRGIIAALGPDGKPSRIVVIYTTGSQATMDERNRQIAEIGAS
                     LIKHW"
     primer_bind     1569..1588
                     /label=Amp-R
                     /note="Ampicillin resistance gene, reverse primer"
     promoter        complement(1807..1911)
                     /gene="bla"
                     /label=AmpR promoter
     rep_origin      complement(1937..2392)
                     /direction=LEFT
                     /label=f1 ori
                     /note="f1 bacteriophage origin of replication; arrow
                     indicates direction of (+) strand synthesis"
     primer_bind     complement(2074..2095)
                     /label=F1ori-F
                     /note="F1 origin, forward primer"
     primer_bind     2286..2305
                     /label=F1ori-R
                     /note="F1 origin, reverse primer"
     primer_bind     2519..2541
                     /label=M13/pUC Forward
                     /note="In lacZ gene"
     primer_bind     2533..2550
                     /label=M13 Forward
                     /note="In lacZ gene. Also called M13-F20 or M13 (-21)
                     Forward"
     primer_bind     2534..2550
                     /label=M13 fwd
                     /note="common sequencing primer, one of multiple similar
                     variants"
     primer_bind     2560..2579
                     /label=T7
                     /note="T7 promoter, forward primer"
     promoter        2560..2578
                     /label=T7 promoter
                     /note="promoter for bacteriophage T7 RNA polymerase"
     rep_origin      2599..2734
                     /label=SV40 ori
                     /note="SV40 origin of replication"
     primer_bind     complement(2653..2672)
                     /label=SV40pro-F
                     /note="SV40 promoter/origin, forward primer"
     polyA_signal    2774..2895
                     /label=SV40 poly(A) signal
                     /note="SV40 polyadenylation signal"
     primer_bind     complement(2785..2804)
                     /label=EBV-rev
                     /note="SV40 polyA terminator, reverse primer"
     primer_bind     2839..2858
                     /label=SV40pA-R
                     /note="SV40 polyA, reverse primer"
     LTR             2967..3200
                     /label=3' LTR (Delta-U3)
                     /note="self-inactivating 3' long terminal repeat (LTR) from
                     HIV-1"
     misc_feature    3287..3875
                     /label=WPRE
                     /note="woodchuck hepatitis virus posttranscriptional
                     regulatory element"
     CDS             3393..3404
                     /codon_start=1
                     /product="Factor Xa recognition and cleavage site"
                     /label=Factor Xa site
                     /translation="IEGR"
     primer_bind     3802..3822
                     /label=WPRE-R
                     /note="WPRE, reverse primer"
     CDS             complement(3937..4647)
                     /codon_start=1
                     /product="enhanced monomeric blue fluorescent protein
                     (Subach et al., 2011)"
                     /label=mTagBFP2
                     /note="mammalian codon-optimized"
                     /translation="MVSKGEELIKENMHMKLYMEGTVDNHHFKCTSEGEGKPYEGTQTM
                     RIKVVEGGPLPFAFDILATSFLYGSKTFINHTQGIPDFFKQSFPEGFTWERVTTYEDGG
                     VLTATQDTSLQDGCLIYNVKIRGVNFTSNGPVMQKKTLGWEAFTETLYPADGGLEGRND
                     MALKLVGGSHLIANAKTTYRSKKPAKNLKMPGVYYVDYRLERIKEANNETYVEQHEVAV
                     ARYCDLPSKLGHKLN"
     regulatory      4644..4653
                     /regulatory_class="other"
                     /note="vertebrate consensus sequence for strong initiation
                     of translation (Kozak, 1987)"
     promoter        complement(4669..5179)
                     /label=hPGK promoter
                     /note="human phosphoglycerate kinase 1 promoter"
     primer_bind     complement(4732..4750)
                     /label=hPGK-F
                     /note="Human PGK promoter, forward primer"
     misc_feature    5225..5342
                     /label=cPPT/CTS
                     /note="central polypurine tract and central termination
                     sequence of HIV-1"
     CDS             complement(5609..5653)
                     /codon_start=1
                     /product="antigenic peptide corresponding to amino acids
                     655 to 669 of the HIV envelope protein gp41 (Lutje Hulsik
                     et al., 2013)"
                     /label=gp41 peptide
                     /note="recognized by the 2H10 single-chain llama nanobody"
                     /translation="KNEQELLELDKWASL"
     misc_feature    5838..6071
                     /label=RRE
                     /note="The Rev response element (RRE) of HIV-1 allows for
                     Rev-dependent mRNA export from the nucleus to the
                     cytoplasm."
     misc_feature    6564..6689
                     /label=HIV-1 Psi
                     /note="packaging signal of human immunodeficiency virus
                     type 1"
     LTR             6736..6916
                     /label=5' LTR (truncated)
                     /note="truncated 5' long terminal repeat (LTR) from HIV-1"
     promoter        complement(6917..7143)
                     /label=RSV promoter
                     /note="Rous sarcoma virus enhancer/promoter"
     primer_bind     complement(7171..7191)
                     /label=T3
                     /note="T3 promoter, forward primer"
     promoter        complement(7171..7189)
                     /label=T3 promoter
                     /note="promoter for bacteriophage T3 RNA polymerase"
     primer_bind     complement(7210..7226)
                     /label=M13 rev
                     /note="common sequencing primer, one of multiple similar
                     variants"
     primer_bind     complement(7210..7226)
                     /label=M13 Reverse
                     /note="In lacZ gene. Also called M13-rev"
     primer_bind     complement(7223..7245)
                     /label=M13/pUC Reverse
                     /note="In lacZ gene"
     protein_bind    7234..7250
                     /label=lac operator
                     /bound_moiety="lac repressor encoded by lacI"
                     /note="The lac repressor binds to the lac operator to
                     inhibit transcription in E. coli. This inhibition can be
                     relieved by adding lactose or
                     isopropyl-beta-D-thiogalactopyranoside (IPTG)."
     promoter        complement(7258..7288)
                     /label=lac promoter
                     /note="promoter for the E. coli lac operon"
ORIGIN
        1 gcgctcttcc gcttcctcgc tcactgactc gctgcgctcg gtcgttcggc tgcggcgagc
       61 ggtatcagct cactcaaagg cggtaatacg gttatccaca gaatcagggg ataacgcagg
      121 aaagaacatg tgagcaaaag gccagcaaaa ggccaggaac cgtaaaaagg ccgcgttgct
      181 ggcgtttttc cataggctcc gcccccctga cgagcatcac aaaaatcgac gctcaagtca
      241 gaggtggcga aacccgacag gactataaag ataccaggcg tttccccctg gaagctccct
      301 cgtgcgctct cctgttccga ccctgccgct taccggatac ctgtccgcct ttctcccttc
      361 gggaagcgtg gcgctttctc atagctcacg ctgtaggtat ctcagttcgg tgtaggtcgt
      421 tcgctccaag ctgggctgtg tgcacgaacc ccccgttcag cccgaccgct gcgccttatc
      481 cggtaactat cgtcttgagt ccaacccggt aagacacgac ttatcgccac tggcagcagc
      541 cactggtaac aggattagca gagcgaggta tgtaggcggt gctacagagt tcttgaagtg
      601 gtggcctaac tacggctaca ctagaagaac agtatttggt atctgcgctc tgctgaagcc
      661 agttaccttc ggaaaaagag ttggtagctc ttgatccggc aaacaaacca ccgctggtag
      721 cggtggtttt tttgtttgca agcagcagat tacgcgcaga aaaaaaggat ctcaagaaga
      781 tcctttgatc ttttctacgg ggtctgacgc tcagtggaac gaaaactcac gttaagggat
      841 tttggtcatg agattatcaa aaaggatctt cacctagatc cttttaaatt aaaaatgaag
      901 ttttaaatca atctaaagta tatatgagta aacttggtct gacagttacc aatgcttaat
      961 cagtgaggca cctatctcag cgatctgtct atttcgttca tccatagttg cctgactccc
     1021 cgtcgtgtag ataactacga tacgggaggg cttaccatct ggccccagtg ctgcaatgat
     1081 accgcgagac ccacgctcac cggctccaga tttatcagca ataaaccagc cagccggaag
     1141 ggccgagcgc agaagtggtc ctgcaacttt atccgcctcc atccagtcta ttaattgttg
     1201 ccgggaagct agagtaagta gttcgccagt taatagtttg cgcaacgttg ttgccattgc
     1261 tacaggcatc gtggtgtcac gctcgtcgtt tggtatggct tcattcagct ccggttccca
     1321 acgatcaagg cgagttacat gatcccccat gttgtgcaaa aaagcggtta gctccttcgg
     1381 tcctccgatc gttgtcagaa gtaagttggc cgcagtgtta tcactcatgg ttatggcagc
     1441 actgcataat tctcttactg tcatgccatc cgtaagatgc ttttctgtga ctggtgagta
     1501 ctcaaccaag tcattctgag aatagtgtat gcggcgaccg agttgctctt gcccggcgtc
     1561 aatacgggat aataccgcgc cacatagcag aactttaaaa gtgctcatca ttggaaaacg
     1621 ttcttcgggg cgaaaactct caaggatctt accgctgttg agatccagtt cgatgtaacc
     1681 cactcgtgca cccaactgat cttcagcatc ttttactttc accagcgttt ctgggtgagc
     1741 aaaaacagga aggcaaaatg ccgcaaaaaa gggaataagg gcgacacgga aatgttgaat
     1801 actcatactc ttcctttttc aatattattg aagcatttat cagggttatt gtctcatgag
     1861 cggatacata tttgaatgta tttagaaaaa taaacaaata ggggttccgc gcacatttcc
     1921 ccgaaaagtg ccacctaaat tgtaagcgtt aatattttgt taaaattcgc gttaaatttt
     1981 tgttaaatca gctcattttt taaccaatag gccgaaatcg gcaaaatccc ttataaatca
     2041 aaagaataga ccgagatagg gttgagtgtt gttccagttt ggaacaagag tccactatta
     2101 aagaacgtgg actccaacgt caaaggnnnn nnnnnnnnnn nnnnnnnnnn nnnnnnnnnn
     2161 nnnnnnnnnn nnnnntnnnn nnnnnnnnnn nnnnnnnnnn nnnnnnnnnn nnnnnnnnnn
     2221 nnnnnnnnnn nnnnnnnnnn nnnnnnnnnn nnnnnnnnnn nnnnnnngnn nnnnnnnnnn
     2281 nnnnnnnnnn nnnnnnnnnn nnnnnnnnnn nnnnnnnnnn nnnnnnnnnn nnnnnnnnnn
     2341 nnnnnnnnnn nnnnnnnnnn nnnnnnnnnn nnnnnnnnnn nnnnnnnnnn nncccattcg
     2401 ccattcaggc tgcgcaactg ttgggaaggg cgatcggtgc gggcctcttc gctattacgc
     2461 cagctggcga aagggggatg tgctgcaagg cgattaagtt gggtaacgcc agggttttcc
     2521 cagtcacgac gttgtaaaac gacggccagt gagcgcgcgt aatacgactc actatagggc
     2581 gaattgggta cgtccctagg cctccaaaaa agcctcctca ctacttctgg aatagctcag
     2641 aggccgaggc ggcctcggcc tctgcataaa taaaaaaaat tagtcagcca tggggcggag
     2701 aatgggcgga actgggcgga gttaggggcg ggatgggcgg agttaggggc gggatagcta
     2761 gagccagaca tgataagata cattgatgag tttggacaaa ccacaactag aatgcagtga
     2821 aaaaaatgct ttatttgtga aatttgtgat gctattgctt tatttgtaac cattataagc
     2881 tgcaataaac aagttcctct cactctctga tattcatttc tttgcaagtt ataaatactg
     2941 aataataaga tgacatgaac tactactgct agagattttc cacactgact aaaagggtct
     3001 gagggatctc tagttaccag agtcacacaa cagacgggca cacactactt gaagcactca
     3061 aggcaagctt tattgaggct taagcagtgg gttccctagt tagccagaga gctcccaggc
     3121 tcagatctgg tctaaccaga gagacccagt acaagcaaaa agcagatctt gtcttcgttg
     3181 ggagtgaatt agcccttcca gtcccccctt ttcttttaaa aagtggctaa gatctacagc
     3241 tgccttgtaa gtcattggtc ttaaaggtac cgagctcgaa ttccaggcgg ggaggcggcc
     3301 caaagggaga tccgactcgt ctgagggcga aggcgaagac gcggaagagg ccgcagagcc
     3361 ggcagcaggc cgcgggaagg aaggtccgct ggattgaggg ccgaagggac gtagcagaag
     3421 gacgtcccgc gcagaatcca ggtggcaaca caggcgagca gccatggaaa ggacgtcagc
     3481 ttccccgaca acaccacgga attgtcagtg cccaacagcc gagcccctgt ccagcagcgg
     3541 gcaaggcagg cggcgatgag ttccgccgtg gcaataggga gggggaaagc gaaagtcccg
     3601 gaaaggagct gacaggtggt ggcaatgccc caaccagtgg gggttgcgtc agcaaacaca
     3661 gtgcacacca cgccacgttg cctgacaacg ggccacaact cctcataaag agacagcaac
     3721 caggatttat acaaggagga gaaaatgaaa gccatacggg aagcaatagc atgatacaaa
     3781 ggcattaaag cagcgtatcc acatagcgta aaaggagcaa catagttaag aataccagtc
     3841 aatctttcac aaattttgta atccagaggt tgattgtcga ctgcagttcg aacccgggca
     3901 tatgtctaga accggtggat cagtcgcggc cgcttaatta agcttgtgcc ccagtttgct
     3961 agggaggtcg cagtatctgg ccactgccac ctcgtgctgc tcgacgtagg tctcgttgtt
     4021 ggcctccttg attctttcca gtctgtagtc cacatagtag acgccaggca tcttgaggtt
     4081 cttagcgggt ttcttggatc tatatgtggt cttggcgttt gcgatcagat ggctcccgcc
     4141 cacgagcttc agggccatgt cgtttctgcc ttccaggccg ccgtcagcgg ggtacagcgt
     4201 ctcggtgaag gcctcccagc cgagtgtttt cttctgcatc acagggccgt tggatgtgaa
     4261 gttcacccct ctgatcttga cgttgtagat gaggcagccg tcctggaggc tggtgtcctg
     4321 ggtagcggtc agcacgcccc cgtcttcgta tgtggtgact ctctcccatg tgaagccctc
     4381 agggaaggac tgcttgaaga agtcggggat gccctgggtg tggttgatga aggtcttgct
     4441 gccgtagagg aagctagtag ccaggatgtc gaaggcgaag gggagagggc cgccctcgac
     4501 caccttgatt ctcatggtct gggtgccctc gtagggcttg ccttcgccct cggatgtgca
     4561 cttgaagtga tggttgtcca cggtgccctc catgtacagc ttcatgtgca tgttctcctt
     4621 aatcagctct tcgcccttag acaccatggt ggcgaccggt ggatccccct ggggagagag
     4681 gtcggtgatt cggtcaacga gggagccgac tgccgacgtg cgctccggag gcttgcagaa
     4741 tgcggaacac cgcgcgggca ggaacagggc ccacactacc gccccacacc ccgcctcccg
     4801 caccgcccct tcccggccgc tgctctcggc gcgccctgct gagcagccgc tattggccac
     4861 agcccatcgc ggtcggcgcg ctgccattgc tccctggcgc tgtccgtctg cgagggtact
     4921 agtgagacgt gcggcttccg tttgtcacgt ccggcacgcc gcgaaccgca aggaaccttc
     4981 ccgacttagg ggcggagcag gaagcgtcgc cggggggccc acaagggtag cggcgaagat
     5041 ccgggtgacg ctgcgaacgg acgtgaagaa tgtgcgagac ccagggtcgg cgccgctgcg
     5101 tttcccggaa ccacgcccag agcagccgcg tccctgcgca aacccagggc tgccttggaa
     5161 aaggcgcaac cccaaccccg tggaattcga tatcaagctt ctcgaggcta gtctcgtgat
     5221 cgataaaatt ttgaattttt gtaatttgtt tttgtaattc tttagtttgt atgtctgttg
     5281 ctattatgtc tactattctt tcccctgcac tgtacccccc aatcccccct tttcttttaa
     5341 aagttaaccg ataccgtcga gatccgttca ctaatcgaat ggatctgtct ctgtctctct
     5401 ctccaccttc ttcttctatt ccttcgggcc tgtcgggtcc cctcggggtt gggaggtggg
     5461 tctgaaacga taatggtgaa tatccctgcc taactctatt cactatagaa agtacagcaa
     5521 aaactattct taaacctacc aagcctccta ctatcattat gaataatttt atataccaca
     5581 gccaatttgt tatgttaaac caattccaca aacttgccca tttatctaat tccaataatt
     5641 cttgttcatt cttttcttgc tggttttgcg attcttcaat taaggagtgt attaagcttg
     5701 tgtaattgtt aatttctctg tcccactcca tccaggtcgt gtgattccaa atctgttcca
     5761 gagatttatt actccaacta gcattccaag gcacagcagt ggtgcaaatg agttttccag
     5821 agcaacccca aatccccagg agctgttgat cctttaggta tctttccaca gccaggattc
     5881 ttgcctggag ctgcttgatg ccccagactg tgagttgcaa cagatgctgt tgcgcctcaa
     5941 tagccctcag caaattgttc tgctgctgca ctataccaga caataattgt ctggcctgta
     6001 ccgtcagcgt cattgacgct gcgcccatag tgcttcctgc tgctcccaag aacccaagga
     6061 acaaagctcc tattcccact gctctttttt ctctctgcac cactcttctc tttgccttgg
     6121 tgggtgctac tcctaatggt tcaattttta ctactttata tttatataat tcacttctcc
     6181 aattgtccct catatctcct cctccaggtc tgaagatcag cggccgcttg ctgtgcggtg
     6241 gtcttacttt tgttttgctc ttcctctatc ttgtctaaag cttccttggt gtcttttatc
     6301 tctatccttt gatgcacaca atagagggtt gctactgtat tatataatga tctaagttct
     6361 tctgatcctg tctgaaggga tggttgtagc tgtcccagta tttgtctaca gccttctgat
     6421 gtttctaaca ggccaggatt aactgcgaat cgttctagct ccctgcttgc ccatactata
     6481 tgttttaatt tatatttttt ctttccccct ggccttaacc gaattttttc ccatcgcgat
     6541 ctaattctcc cccgcttaat actgacgctc tcgcacccat ctctctcctt ctagcctccg
     6601 ctagtcaaaa tttttggcgt actcaccagt cgccgcccct cgcctcttgc cgtgcgcgct
     6661 tcagcaagcc gagtcctgcg tcgagagagc tcctctggtt tccctttcgc tttcaagtcc
     6721 ctgttcgggc gccactgcta gagattttcc acactgacta aaagggtctg agggatctct
     6781 agttaccaga gtcacacaac agacgggcac acactacttg aagcactcaa ggcaagcttt
     6841 attgaggctt aagcagtggg ttccctagtt agccagagag ctcccaggct cagatctggt
     6901 ctaaccagag agacccgttt atgtatcgag ctaggcactt aaatacaata tctctgcaat
     6961 gcggcaattc agtggttcgt ccaatccatg tcagacccgt ctgttgcctt cctaataagg
     7021 cacgatcgta ccaccttact tccaccaatc ggcatgcacg gtgctttttc tctccttgta
     7081 aggcatgttg ctaactcatc gttaccatgt tgcaagacta caagagtatt gcataagact
     7141 acattaagct tgcagctcca gcttttgttc cctttagtga gggttaattg cgcgcttggc
     7201 gtaatcatgg tcatagctgt ttcctgtgtg aaattgttat ccgctcacaa ttccacacaa
     7261 catacgagcc ggaagcataa agtgtaaagc ctggggtgcc taatgagtga gctaactcac
     7321 cttaattgcg ttgcgctcac tgcccgcttt ccagtcggga aacctgtcgt gccagctgca
     7381 ttaatgaatc ggccaacgcg cggggagagg cggtttgcgt attgg
//
